Addgene plasmid #223385: pYPQAT13
Purpose: T-DNA vector for A3A/Y130F-CBE_V01 based C-to-T base editing for dicot plants; NGG PAM; wide working window; A3A/Y130F-CBE_V01 was driven by AtUBQ10 and the sgRNA was driven by AtU3 promoter.
Depositing lab: Yiping Qi. Depositing organization: University of Maryland, College Park. Publication: A comprehensive all-in-one CRISPR toolbox for large-scale screens in plants. Cheng Y, Li G, Qi A, Mandlik R, Pan C, Wang D, Ge S, Qi Y. Plant Cell. 2025 Apr 9:koaf081. doi: 10.1093/plcell/koaf081. PubMed 40202185.
Backbone
  Vector backbone: pYPQ166
  Vector type: Plant Expression, CRISPR
  Selectable markers: Hygromycin
Growth in bacteria
  Bacterial resistance: Kanamycin, 50 μg/mL
  Growth temperature: 37°C
  Growth strain: DH5alpha
  Copy number: High Copy
Gene/Insert
  Gene/Insert name: AtUBQ10-hA3A-Y130F-SpCas9-D10A-UGI-AtU3-gRNA scaffold
  Tag / fusion protein: NLS; 3x FLAG
Terms and licenses: Academic/Nonprofit Terms; Industry Terms: Not Available to Industry
How to cite: pYPQAT13 was a gift from Yiping Qi (Addgene plasmid # 223385 ; http://n2t.net/addgene:223385 ; RRID:Addgene_223385)
