[The description below was written by a language model from this plasmid's Addgene catalogue record and pLannotate feature annotations shown in this document.]
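Description:
pYPQAT13 is a 17.75 kb binary T-DNA vector for Agrobacterium-mediated delivery of a cytosine base editor into dicot plants, built on the pYPQ166 backbone. It is maintained in E. coli through a high-copy ColE1/pUC-type origin with kanamycin selection (aphA-3). The pVS1 oriV, RepA and StaA functions provide replication and stability in Agrobacterium, and a pBR322 bom site is also present. An annotated IS5 transposase (insH10) with an adjacent yghO fragment lies in the backbone between the left border and KanR, which suggests an E. coli insertion sequence in the sequenced clone. Nopaline-type left and right border repeats define the transferred region, which carries a hygromycin phosphotransferase gene under an enhanced CaMV 35S promoter with a CaMV polyadenylation signal for selecting transformed plant tissue.

The payload is the A3A/Y130F-CBE_V01 editor: human APOBEC3A carrying the Y130F substitution, fused to the SpCas9 D10A nickase and a uracil glycosylase inhibitor (UGI), with NLS and FLAG tags and a NOS terminator. The deaminase converts cytosines on the strand displaced by Cas9, the nickase biases repair toward the edited strand, and UGI blocks uracil excision, yielding C-to-T changes at NGG PAM sites across a wide editing window. The record states that the editor is driven by the AtUBQ10 promoter and the sgRNA by the AtU3 promoter, but neither promoter was picked up by the automated annotation. The attB1, attB5 and attB2 sites indicate multisite Gateway assembly. Upstream of the gRNA scaffold sits a lac promoter/lacZα segment, probably a stuffer replaced when a guide is cloned, although the record does not say so. The associated publication describes an all-in-one CRISPR toolbox for large-scale screens in plants.
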