Features (pLannotate 1.2.2; 42 found; start..end, strand, type, name):
      1..174     +  promoter       35SPPDK promoter (fragment): hybrid promoter consisting of the cauliflower mosaic virus 35S enhancer fused to the maize C4PPDK basal promoter (Yoo et al., 2007)
    173..219     +  promoter       minimal CaMV 35S promoter: minimal 35S promoter from cauliflower mosaic virus
    294..1319    +  CDS            HygR: hygromycin B phosphotransferase confers resistance to hygromycin
   1360..1534    +  polyA_signal   CaMV poly(A) signal: cauliflower mosaic virus polyadenylation signal
   1612..1636    -  misc_feature   LB T-DNA repeat: left border repeat from nopaline C58 T-DNA
   1968..2081    -  CDS            yghO (fragment) (sequence partly withheld): YGHO_ECOLI - Experimental evidence at transcript level: Swiss-Prot protein existence level 2. From Escherichia coli (strain K12).
   2080..3057    +  CDS            insH10 (sequence withheld): INH10_ECOLI - Protein inferred from homology: Swiss-Prot protein existence level 3. Involved in the transposition of the insertion sequence IS5. From Escherichia coli (strain K12).
   3260..4054    +  CDS            KanR: aminoglycoside phosphotransferase; aphA-3; confers resistance to kanamycin
   4141..4729    +  rep_origin     ori: high-copy-number ColE1/pMB1/pBR322/pUC origin of replication
   4915..5055    -  misc_feature   bom: basis of mobility region from pBR322
   5157..5196    -  CDS            rop (fragment): Rop protein, which maintains plasmids at low copy number; rop
   5399..5593    -  rep_origin     pVS1 oriV: origin of replication for the Pseudomonas plasmid pVS1 (Heeb et al., 2000)
   5659..6732    -  CDS            pVS1 RepA: replication protein from the Pseudomonas plasmid pVS1 (Heeb et al., 2000)
   7161..7790    -  CDS            pVS1 StaA: stability protein from the Pseudomonas plasmid pVS1 (Heeb et al., 2000)
   8350..8751    -  CDS            Y4CG_SINFN (fragment): Protein inferred from homology: Swiss-Prot protein existence level 3. From Sinorhizobium fredii (strain NBRC 101917 / NGR234).
   9091..9115    -  misc_feature   RB T-DNA repeat: right border repeat from nopaline C58 T-DNA
   9181..9335    -  CDS            lacZα (fragment): LacZα fragment of β-galactosidase; lacZ fragment
   9979..10000   -  misc_feature   MCS (fragment): pBluescript multiple cloning site
  10017..10041   +  protein_bind   attB1: mutant version of attB; recombination site for the Gateway® BP reaction BP Clonase™
  10057..10653   +  CDS            APOBEC3A: ABC3A_HUMAN - Experimental evidence at protein level: Swiss-Prot protein existence level 1. DNA deaminase (cytidine deaminase) with restriction activity against viruses, foreign DNA and mobility of retrotransposons. Exhibits antiviral activity against adeno-associated virus (AAV) and human T- cell leukemia virus type 1 (HTLV-1) and may inhibit the mobility of LTR and non-LTR retrotransposons. Selectively targets single-stranded DNA and can deaminate both methylcytosine and cytosine in foreign DNA. Can induce somatic hypermutation in the nuclear and mitochondrial DNA. May also play a role in th
  10750..10769   +  CDS            2xFLAG (fragment): two tandem FLAG® epitope tags
  10825..14925   +  CDS            cas9: CAS9_STRP1 - Also known as csn1 From Streptococcus pyogenes serotype M1.
  14995..15243   +  CDS            UGI: UNGI_BPPB2 - Experimental evidence at protein level: Swiss-Prot protein existence level 1. This protein binds specifically and reversibly to the host uracil-DNA glycosylase, preventing removal of uracil residues from PBS2 DNA by the host uracil-excision repair system. From Bacillus phage PBS2 (Bacteriophage PBS2).
  15298..15550   +  terminator     NOS terminator: nopaline synthase terminator and poly(A) signal
  15595..15615   +  protein_bind   attB5: mutant version of attB; core recombination site for the Gateway® BP reaction BP Clonase™
  15986..16004   -  rep_origin     f1 ori (fragment): f1 bacteriophage origin of replication; arrow indicates direction of (+) strand synthesis
  16009..16164   -  CDS            lacZα (fragment): LacZα fragment of β-galactosidase; lacZ fragment
  16172..16190   +  promoter       T7 promoter: promoter for bacteriophage T7 RNA polymerase
  16199..16222   -  misc_feature   MCS (fragment): pBluescript multiple cloning site
  16238..16256   -  promoter       T3 promoter: promoter for bacteriophage T3 RNA polymerase
  16299..16321   -  protein_bind   lac operator (fragment): The lac repressor binds to the lac operator to inhibit transcription in E. coli. This inhibition can be relieved by adding lactose or isopropyl-β-D-thiogalactopyranoside (IPTG). lac repressor encoded by lacI
  16325..16355   -  promoter       lac promoter: promoter for the E. coli lac operon
  16370..16391   -  protein_bind   CAP binding site: CAP binding activates transcription in the presence of cAMP. E. coli catabolite activator protein
  16433..16508   +  misc_RNA       gRNA scaffold: guide RNA scaffold for the Streptococcus pyogenes CRISPR/Cas9 system
  16711..16735   -  protein_bind   attB2: mutant version of attB; recombination site for the Gateway® BP reaction BP Clonase™
  16753..16788   -  misc_feature   MCS (fragment): pBluescript multiple cloning site
  16799..17051   +  terminator     NOS terminator: nopaline synthase terminator and poly(A) signal
  17090..17112   -  protein_bind   lac operator (fragment): The lac repressor binds to the lac operator to inhibit transcription in E. coli. This inhibition can be relieved by adding lactose or isopropyl-β-D-thiogalactopyranoside (IPTG). lac repressor encoded by lacI
  17116..17146   -  promoter       lac promoter: promoter for the E. coli lac operon
  17161..17182   -  protein_bind   CAP binding site: CAP binding activates transcription in the presence of cAMP. E. coli catabolite activator protein
  17195..17283   -  CDS            lacI (fragment): lac repressor; lacI; The lac repressor binds to the lac operator to inhibit transcription in E. coli. This inhibition can be relieved by adding lactose or isopropyl-β-D-thiogalactopyranoside (IPTG).
  17373..17750   +  promoter       CaMV 35S promoter (enhanced) (fragment): cauliflower mosaic virus 35S promoter with a duplicated enhancer region
>Addgene plasmid #223385 | pYPQAT13 | addgene full sequence | sequence record 453298 | Addgene NGS Result
AAGGAAAGGCTATCGTTCAAGATGCCTCTGCCGACAGTGGTCCCAAAGATGGACCCCCACCCACGAGGAG
CATCGTGGAAAAAGAAGACGTTCCAACCACGTCTTCAAAGCAAGTGGATTGATGTGATATCTCCACTGAC
GTAAGGGATGACGCACAATCCCACTATCCTTCGCAAGACCCTTCCTCTATATAAGGAAGTTCATTTCATT
TGGAGAGGACACGCTGAAATCACCAGTCTCTCTCTACAAATCTATCTCTCTCGAGCTTTCGCAGATCCGG
GGGGCAATGAGATATGAAAAAGCCTGAACTCACCGCGACGTCTGTCGAGAAGTTTCTGATCGAAAAGTTC
GACAGCGTCTCCGACCTGATGCAGCTCTCGGAGGGCGAAGAATCTCGTGCTTTCAGCTTCGATGTAGGAG
GGCGTGGATATGTCCTGCGGGTAAATAGCTGCGCCGATGGTTTCTACAAAGATCGTTATGTTTATCGGCA
CTTTGCATCGGCCGCGCTCCCGATTCCGGAAGTGCTTGACATTGGGGAGTTTAGCGAGAGCCTGACCTAT
TGCATCTCCCGCCGTTCACAGGGTGTCACGTTGCAAGACCTGCCTGAAACCGAACTGCCCGCTGTTCTAC
AACCGGTCGCGGAGGCTATGGATGCGATCGCTGCGGCCGATCTTAGCCAGACGAGCGGGTTCGGCCCATT
CGGACCGCAAGGAATCGGTCAATACACTACATGGCGTGATTTCATATGCGCGATTGCTGATCCCCATGTG
TATCACTGGCAAACTGTGATGGACGACACCGTCAGTGCGTCCGTCGCGCAGGCTCTCGATGAGCTGATGC
TTTGGGCCGAGGACTGCCCCGAAGTCCGGCACCTCGTGCACGCGGATTTCGGCTCCAACAATGTCCTGAC
GGACAATGGCCGCATAACAGCGGTCATTGACTGGAGCGAGGCGATGTTCGGGGATTCCCAATACGAGGTC
GCCAACATCTTCTTCTGGAGGCCGTGGTTGGCTTGTATGGAGCAGCAGACGCGCTACTTCGAGCGGAGGC
ATCCGGAGCTTGCAGGATCGCCACGACTCCGGGCGTATATGCTCCGCATTGGTCTTGACCAACTCTATCA
GAGCTTGGTTGACGGCAATTTCGATGATGCAGCTTGGGCGCAGGGTCGATGCGACGCAATCGTCCGATCC
GGAGCCGGGACTGTCGGGCGTACACAAATCGCCCGCAGAAGCGCGGCCGTCTGGACCGATGGCTGTGTAG
AAGTACTCGCCGATAGTGGAAACCGACGCCCCAGCACTCGTCCGAGGGCAAAGAAATAGAGTAGATGCCG
ACCGGGATCTGTCGATCGACAAGCTCGAGTTTCTCCATAATAATGTGTGAGTAGTTCCCAGATAAGGGAA
TTAGGGTTCCTATAGGGTTTCGCTCATGTGTTGAGCATATAAGAAACCCTTAGTATGTATTTGTATTTGT
AAAATACTTCTATCAATAAAATTTCTAATTCCTAAAACCAAAATCCAGTACTAAAATCCAGATCCCCCGA
ATTAATTCGGCGTTAATTCAGTACATTAAAAACGTCCGCAATGTGTTATTAAGTTGTCTAAGCGTCAATT
TGTTTACACCACAATATATCCTGCCACCAGCCAGCCAACAGCTCCCCGACCGGCAGCTCGGCACAAAATC
ACCACTCGATACAGGCAGCCCATCAGTCCGGGACGGCGTCAGCGGGAGAGCCGTTGTAAGGCGGCAGACT
TTGCTCATGTTACCGATGCTATTCGGAAGAACGGCAACTAAGCTGCCGGGTTTGAAACACGGATGATCTC
GCGGAGGGTAGCATGTTGATTGTAACGATGACAGAGCGTTGCTGCCTGTGATCACCGCGGTTTCAAAATC
GGCTCCGTCGATACTATGTTATACGCCAACTTTGAAAACAACTTTGAAAAAGCTGTTTTCTGGTATTTAA
GGTTTTAGAATGCAAGGAACAGTGAATTGGAGTTCGTCTTGTTATAATTAGGGAAGGTGCGAACAAGTCC
CTGATATGAGATCATGTTTGTCATCTGGAGCCATAGAACAGGGTTCATC
[978 nt withheld, positions 2080-3057]
TAAAAACTGGGGATAACGCCTTAAATGGCGAAGAAACGGTCTAAATAGGCTGATTCAAGGCATTTACGGG
AGAAAAAATCGGCTCAAACATGAAGAAATGAAATGACTGAGTCAGCCGAGAAGAATTTCCCCGCTTATTC
GCACCTTCCTTAGCTTCTTGGGGTATCTTTAAATACTGTAGAAAAGAGGAAGGAAATAATAAATGGCTAA
AATGAGAATATCACCGGAATTGAAAAAACTGATCGAAAAATACCGCTGCGTAAAAGATACGGAAGGAATG
TCTCCTGCTAAGGTATATAAGCTGGTGGGAGAAAATGAAAACCTATATTTAAAAATGACGGACAGCCGGT
ATAAAGGGACCACCTATGATGTGGAACGGGAAAAGGACATGATGCTATGGCTGGAAGGAAAGCTGCCTGT
TCCAAAGGTCCTGCACTTTGAACGGCATGATGGCTGGAGCAATCTGCTCATGAGTGAGGCCGATGGCGTC
CTTTGCTCGGAAGAGTATGAAGATGAACAAAGCCCTGAAAAGATTATCGAGCTGTATGCGGAGTGCATCA
GGCTCTTTCACTCCATCGACATATCGGATTGTCCCTATACGAATAGCTTAGACAGCCGCTTAGCCGAATT
GGATTACTTACTGAATAACGATCTGGCCGATGTGGATTGCGAAAACTGGGAAGAAGACACTCCATTTAAA
GATCCGCGCGAGCTGTATGATTTTTTAAAGACGGAAAAGCCCGAAGAGGAACTTGTCTTTTCCCACGGCG
ACCTGGGAGACAGCAACATCTTTGTGAAAGATGGCAAAGTAAGTGGCTTTATTGATCTTGGGAGAAGCGG
CAGGGCGGACAAGTGGTATGACATTGCCTTCTGCGTCCGGTCGATCAGGGAGGATATCGGGGAAGAACAG
TATGTCGAGCTATTTTTTGACTTACTGGGGATCAAGCCTGATTGGGAGAAAATAAAATATTATATTTTAC
TGGATGAATTGTTTTAGTACCTAGAATGCATGACCAAAATCCCTTAACGTGAGTTTTCGTTCCACTGAGC
GTCAGACCCCGTAGAAAAGATCAAAGGATCTTCTTGAGATCCTTTTTTTCTGCGCGTAATCTGCTGCTTG
CAAACAAAAAAACCACCGCTACCAGCGGTGGTTTGTTTGCCGGATCAAGAGCTACCAACTCTTTTTCCGA
AGGTAACTGGCTTCAGCAGAGCGCAGATACCAAATACTGTCCTTCTAGTGTAGCCGTAGTTAGGCCACCA
CTTCAAGAACTCTGTAGCACCGCCTACATACCTCGCTCTGCTAATCCTGTTACCAGTGGCTGCTGCCAGT
GGCGATAAGTCGTGTCTTACCGGGTTGGACTCAAGACGATAGTTACCGGATAAGGCGCAGCGGTCGGGCT
GAACGGGGGGTTCGTGCACACAGCCCAGCTTGGAGCGAACGACCTACACCGAACTGAGATACCTACAGCG
TGAGCTATGAGAAAGCGCCACGCTTCCCGAAGGGAGAAAGGCGGACAGGTATCCGGTAAGCGGCAGGGTC
GGAACAGGAGAGCGCACGAGGGAGCTTCCAGGGGGAAACGCCTGGTATCTTTATAGTCCTGTCGGGTTTC
GCCACCTCTGACTTGAGCGTCGATTTTTGTGATGCTCGTCAGGGGGGCGGAGCCTATGGAAAAACGCCAG
CAACGCGGCCTTTTTACGGTTCCTGGCCTTTTGCTGGCCTTTTGCTCACATGTTCTTTCCTGCGTTATCC
CCTGATTCTGTGGATAACCGTATTACCGCCTTTGAGTGAGCTGATACCGCTCGCCGCAGCCGAACGACCG
AGCGCAGCGAGTCAGTGAGCGAGGAAGCGGAAGAGCGCCTGATGCGGTATTTTCTCCTTACGCATCTGTG
CGGTATTTCACACCGCATATGGTGCACTCTCAGTACAATCTGCTCTGATGCCGCATAGTTAAGCCAGTAT
ACACTCCGCTATCGCTACGTGACTGGGTCATGGCTGCGCCCCGACACCCGCCAACACCCGCTGACGCGCC
CTGACGGGCTTGTCTGCTCCCGGCATCCGCTTACAGACAAGCTGTGACCGTCTCCGGGAGCTGCATGTGT
CAGAGGTTTTCACCGTCATCACCGAAACGCGCGAGGCAGGGTGCCTTGATGTGGGCGCCGGCGGTCGAGT
GGCGACGGCGCGGCTTGTCCGCGCCCTGGTAGATTGCCTGGCCGTAGGCCAGCCATTTTTGAGCGGCCAG
CGGCCGCGATAGGCCGACGCGAAGCGGCGGGGCGTAGGGAGCGCAGCGACCGAAGGGTAGGCGCTTTTTG
CAGCTCTTCGGCTGTGCGCTGGCCAGACAGTTATGCACAGGCCAGGCGGGTTTTAAGAGTTTTAATAAGT
TTTAAAGAGTTTTAGGCGGAAAAATCGCCTTTTTTCTCTTTTATATCAGTCACTTACATGTGTGACCGGT
TCCCAATGTACGGCTTTGGGTTCCCAATGTACGGGTTCCGGTTCCCAATGTACGGCTTTGGGTTCCCAAT
GTACGTGCTATCCACAGGAAACAGACCTTTTCGACCTTTTTCCCCTGCTAGGGCAATTTGCCCTAGCATC
TGCTCCGTACATTAGGAACCGGCGGATGCTTCGCCCTCGATCAGGTTGCGGTAGCGCATGACTAGGATCG
GGCCAGCCTGCCCCGCCTCCTCCTTCAAATCGTACTCCGGCAGGTCATTTGACCCGATCAGCTTGCGCAC
GGTGAAACAGAACTTCTTGAACTCTCCGGCGCTGCCACTGCGTTCGTAGATCGTCTTGAACAACCATCTG
GCTTCTGCCTTGCCTGCGGCGCGGCGTGCCAGGCGGTAGAGAAAACGGCCGATGCCGGGATCGATCAAAA
AGTAATCGGGGTGAACCGTCAGCACGTCCGGGTTCTTGCCTTCTGTGATCTCGCGGTACATCCAATCAGC
TAGCTCGATCTCGATGTACTCCGGCCGCCCGGTTTCGCTCTTTACGATCTTGTAGCGGCTAATCAAGGCT
TCACCCTCGGATACCGTCACCAGGCGGCCGTTCTTGGCCTTCTTCGTACGCTGCATGGCAACGTGCGTGG
TGTTTAACCGAATGCAGGTTTCTACCAGGTCGTCTTTCTGCTTTCCGCCATCGGCTCGCCGGCAGAACTT
GAGTACGTCCGCAACGTGTGGACGGAACACGCGGCCGGGCTTGTCTCCCTTCCCTTCCCGGTATCGGTTC
ATGGATTCGGTTAGATGGGAAACCGCCATCAGTACCAGGTCGTAATCCCACACACTGGCCATGCCGGCCG
GCCCTGCGGAAACCTCTACGTGCCCGTCTGGAAGCTCGTAGCGGATCACCTCGCCAGCTCGTCGGTCACG
CTTCGACAGACGGAAAACGGCCACGTCCATGATGCTGCGACTATCGCGGGTGCCCACGTCATAGAGCATC
GGAACGAAAAAATCTGGTTGCTCGTCGCCCTTGGGCGGCTTCCTAATCGACGGCGCACCGGCTGCCGGCG
GTTGCCGGGATTCTTTGCGGATTCGATCAGCGGCCGCTTGCCACGATTCACCGGGGCGTGCTTCTGCCTC
GATGCGTTGCCGCTGGGCGGCCTGCGCGGCCTTCAACTTCTCCACCAGGTCATCACCCAGCGCCGCGCCG
ATTTGTACCGGGCCGGATGGTTTGCGACCGCTCACGCCGATTCCTCGGGCTTGGGGGTTCCAGTGCCATT
GCAGGGCCGGCAGGCAACCCAGCCGCTTACGCCTGGCCAACCGCCCGTTCCTCCACACATGGGGCATTCC
ACGGCGTCGGTGCCTGGTTGTTCTTGATTTTCCATGCCGCCTCCTTTAGCCGCTAAAATTCATCTACTCA
TTTATTCATTTGCTCATTTACTCTGGTAGCTGCGCGATGTATTCAGATAGCAGCTCGGTAATGGTCTTGC
CTTGGCGTACCGCGTACATCTTCAGCTTGGTGTGATCCTCCGCCGGCAACTGAAAGTTGACCCGCTTCAT
GGCTGGCGTGTCTGCCAGGCTGGCCAACGTTGCAGCCTTGCTGCTGCGTGCGCTCGGACGGCCGGCACTT
AGCGTGTTTGTGCTTTTGCTCATTTTCTCTTTACCTCATTAACTCAAATGAGTTTTGATTTAATTTCAGC
GGCCAGCGCCTGGACCTCGCGGGCAGCGTCGCCCTCGGGTTCTGATTCAAGAACGGTTGTGCCGGCGGCG
GCAGTGCCTGGGTAGCTCACGCGCTGCGTGATACGGGACTCAAGAATGGGCAGCTCGTACCCGGCCAGCG
CCTCGGCAACCTCACCGCCGATGCGCGTGCCTTTGATCGCCCGCGACACGACAAAGGCCGCTTGTAGCCT
TCCATCCGTGACCTCAATGCGCTGCTTAACCAGCTCCACCAGGTCGGCGGTGGCCCATATGTCGTAAGGG
CTTGGCTGCACCGGAATCAGCACGAAGTCGGCTGCCTTGATCGCGGACACAGCCAAGTCCGCCGCCTGGG
GCGCTCCGTCGATCACTACGAAGTCGCGCCGGCCGATGGCCTTCACGTCGCGGTCAATCGTCGGGCGGTC
GATGCCGACAACGGTTAGCGGTTGATCTTCCCGCACGGCCGCCCAATCGCGGGCACTGCCCTGGGGATCG
GAATCGACTAACAGAACATCGGCCCCGGCGAGTTGCAGGGCGCGGGCTAGATGGGTTGCGATGGTCGTCT
TGCCTGACCCGCCTTTCTGGTTAAGTACAGCGATAACCTTCATGCGTTCCCCTTGCGTATTTGTTTATTT
ACTCATCGCATCATATACGCAGCGACCGCATGACGCAAGCTGTTTTACTCAAATACACATCACCTTTTTA
GACGGCGGCGCTCGGTTTCTTCAGCGGCCAAGCTGGCCGGCCAGGCCGCCAGCTTGGCATCAGACAAACC
GGCCAGGATTTCATGCAGCCGCACGGTTGAGACGTGCGCGGGCGGCTCGAACACGTACCCGGCCGCGATC
ATCTCCGCCTCGATCTCTTCGGTAATGAAAAACGGTTCGTCCTGGCCGTCCTGGTGCGGTTTCATGCTTG
TTCCTCTTGGCGTTCATTCTCGGCGGCCGCCAGGGCGTCGGCCTCGGTCAATGCGTCCTCACGGAAGGCA
CCGCGCCGCCTGGCCTCGGTGGGCGTCACTTCCTCGCTGCGCTCAAGTGCGCGGTACAGGGTCGAGCGAT
GCACGCCAAGCAGTGCAGCCGCCTCTTTCACGGTGCGGCCTTCCTGGTCGATCAGCTCGCGGGCGTGCGC
GATCTGTGCCGGGGTGAGGGTAGGGCGGGGGCCAAACTTCACGCCTCGGGCCTTGGCGGCCTCGCGCCCG
CTCCGGGTGCGGTCGATGATTAGGGAACGCTCGAACTCGGCAATGCCGGCGAACACGGTCAACACCATGC
GGCCGGCCGGCGTGGTGGTGTCGGCCCACGGCTCTGCCAGGCTACGCAGGCCCGCGCCGGCCTCCTGGAT
GCGCTCGGCAATGTCCAGTAGGTCGCGGGTGCTGCGGGCCAGGCGGTCTAGCCTGGTCACTGTCACAACG
TCGCCAGGGCGTAGGTGGTCAAGCATCCTGGCCAGCTCCGGGCGGTCGCGCCTGGTGCCGGTGATCTTCT
CGGAAAACAGCTTGGTGCAGCCGGCCGCGTGCAGTTCGGCCCGTTGGTTGGTCAAGTCCTGGTCGTCGGT
GCTGACGCGGGCATAGCCCAGCAGGCCAGCGGCGGCGCTCTTGTTCATGGCGTAATGTCTCCGGTTCTAG
TCGCAAGTATTCTACTTTATGCGACTAAAACACGCGACAAGAAAACGCCAGGAAAAGGGCAGGGCGGCAG
CCTGTCGCGTAACTTAGGACTTGTGCGACATGTCGTTTTCAGAAGACGGCTGCACTGAACGTCAGAAGCC
GACTGCACTATAGCAGCGGAGGGGTTGGATCAAAGTACTTTGATCCCGAGGGGAACCCTGTGGTTGGCAT
GCACATACAAATGGACGAACGGATAAACCTTTTCACGCCCTTTTAAATATCCGATTATTCTAATAAACGC
TCTTTTCTCTTAGGTTTACCCGCCAATATATCCTGTCAAACACTGATAGTTTAAACTGAAGGCGGGAAAC
GACAATCTGATCCAAGCTCAAGCTGCTCTAGCATTCGCCATTCAGGCTGCGCAACTGTTGGGAAGGGCGA
TCGGTGCGGGCCTCTTCGCTATTACGCCAGCTGGCGAAAGGGGGATGTGCTGCAAGGCGATTAAGTTGGG
TAACGCCAGGGTTTTCCCAGTCACGACGTTGTAAAACGACGGCCAGTGCCAAGCTTTCGACGAGTCAGTA
ATAAACGGCGTCAAAGTGGTTGCAGCCGGCACACACGAGTCGTGTTTATCAACTCAAAGCACAAATACTT
TTCCTCAACCTAAAAATAAGGCAATTAGCCAAAAACAACTTTGCGTGTAAACAACGCTCAATACACGTGT
CATTTTATTATTAGCTATTGCTTCACCGCCTTAGCTTTCTCGTGACCTAGTCGTCCTCGTCTTTTCTTCT
TCTTCTTCTATAAAACAATACCCAAAGAGCTCTTCTTCTTCACAATTCAGATTTCAATTTCTCAAAATCT
TAAAAACTTTCTCTCAATTCTCTCTACCGTGATCAAGGTAAATTTCTGTGTTCCTTATTCTCTCAAAATC
TTCGATTTTGTTTTCGTTCGATCCCAATTTCGTATATGTTCTTTGGTTTAGATTCTGTTAATCTTAGATC
GAAGACGATTTTCTGGGTTTGATCGTTAGATATCATCTTAATTCTCGATTAGGGTTTCATAGATATCATC
CGATTTGTTCAAATAATTTGAGTTTTGTCGAATAATTACTCTTCGATTTGTGATTTCTATCTAGATCTGG
TGTTAGTTTCTAGTTTGTGCGATCGAATTTGTAGATTAATCTGAGTTTTTCTGATTAACAGGGTACCGGG
CCCCCCCTCGAGGCGCGCCAAGCTATCAAACAAGTTTGTACAAAAAAGCAGGCTCCGAATTCGCCCTTCA
TGGAGGCCTCTCCGGCTTCAGGTCCTCGCCATCTCATGGACCCCCATATCTTTACCTCCAATTTCAATAA
CGGCATTGGCAGGCACAAGACATACCTCTGTTATGAGGTCGAGCGGCTCGATAACGGAACCTCAGTGAAG
ATGGACCAACACAGGGGTTTCCTTCATAACCAAGCGAAAAATCTCCTTTGCGGTTTCTATGGGCGGCACG
CGGAGCTGAGATTCTTGGATTTGGTCCCGAGCCTCCAGCTGGATCCCGCGCAAATATACCGCGTCACTTG
GTTCATATCATGGAGCCCGTGCTTTAGCTGGGGGTGTGCCGGTGAGGTTCGCGCGTTCCTCCAGGAAAAC
ACCCATGTTCGCCTCCGGATTTTCGCAGCGAGGATTTTCGACTATGATCCACTTTACAAAGAGGCCCTCC
AAATGCTTAGAGATGCTGGGGCTCAAGTTTCAATTATGACATACGACGAGTTTAAGCATTGTTGGGACAC
TTTTGTCGATCATCAGGGTTGTCCCTTCCAGCCGTGGGATGGTCTTGATGAGCATTCGCAAGCTTTGAGT
GGCAGGCTTCGCGCGATACTTCAGAACCAGGGTAACTCAGGTTCTGAGACGCCTGGCACAAGTGAGTCAG
CAACACCCGAGTCCACCATGGATTACAAGGACCACGACGGGGATTACAAGGACCACGACATTGATTACAA
GGATGATGATGACAAGATGGCTCCGAAGAAGAAGAGGAAGGTTGGCATCCACGGGGTGCCAGCTGCTGAC
AAGAAGTACTCGATCGGCCTCGCTATTGGGACTAACTCTGTTGGCTGGGCCGTGATCACCGACGAGTACA
AGGTGCCCTCAAAGAAGTTCAAGGTCCTGGGCAACACCGATCGGCATTCCATCAAGAAGAATCTCATTGG
CGCTCTCCTGTTCGACAGCGGCGAGACGGCTGAGGCTACGCGGCTCAAGCGCACCGCCCGCAGGCGGTAC
ACGCGCAGGAAGAATCGCATCTGCTACCTGCAGGAGATTTTCTCCAACGAGATGGCGAAGGTTGACGATT
CTTTCTTCCACAGGCTGGAGGAGTCATTCCTCGTGGAGGAGGATAAGAAGCACGAGCGGCATCCAATCTT
CGGCAACATTGTCGACGAGGTTGCCTACCACGAGAAGTACCCTACGATCTACCATCTGCGGAAGAAGCTC
GTGGACTCCACAGATAAGGCGGACCTCCGCCTGATCTACCTCGCTCTGGCCCACATGATTAAGTTCAGGG
GCCATTTCCTGATCGAGGGGGATCTCAACCCGGACAATAGCGATGTTGACAAGCTGTTCATCCAGCTCGT
GCAGACGTACAACCAGCTCTTCGAGGAGAACCCCATTAATGCGTCAGGCGTCGACGCGAAGGCTATCCTG
TCCGCTAGGCTCTCGAAGTCTCGGCGCCTCGAGAACCTGATCGCCCAGCTGCCGGGCGAGAAGAAGAACG
GCCTGTTCGGGAATCTCATTGCGCTCAGCCTGGGGCTCACGCCCAACTTCAAGTCGAATTTCGATCTCGC
TGAGGACGCCAAGCTGCAGCTCTCCAAGGACACATACGACGATGACCTGGATAACCTCCTGGCCCAGATC
GGCGATCAGTACGCGGACCTGTTCCTCGCTGCCAAGAATCTGTCGGACGCCATCCTCCTGTCTGATATTC
TCAGGGTGAACACCGAGATTACGAAGGCTCCGCTCTCAGCCTCCATGATCAAGCGCTACGACGAGCACCA
TCAGGATCTGACCCTCCTGAAGGCGCTGGTCAGGCAGCAGCTCCCCGAGAAGTACAAGGAGATCTTCTTC
GATCAGTCGAAGAACGGCTACGCTGGGTACATTGACGGCGGGGCCTCTCAGGAGGAGTTCTACAAGTTCA
TCAAGCCGATTCTGGAGAAGATGGACGGCACGGAGGAGCTGCTGGTGAAGCTCAATCGCGAGGACCTCCT
GAGGAAGCAGCGGACATTCGATAACGGCAGCATCCCACACCAGATTCATCTCGGGGAGCTGCACGCTATC
CTGAGGAGGCAGGAGGACTTCTACCCTTTCCTCAAGGATAACCGCGAGAAGATCGAGAAGATTCTGACTT
TCAGGATCCCGTACTACGTCGGCCCACTCGCTAGGGGCAACTCCCGCTTCGCTTGGATGACCCGCAAGTC
AGAGGAGACGATCACGCCGTGGAACTTCGAGGAGGTGGTCGACAAGGGCGCTAGCGCTCAGTCGTTCATC
GAGAGGATGACGAATTTCGACAAGAACCTGCCAAATGAGAAGGTGCTCCCTAAGCACTCGCTCCTGTACG
AGTACTTCACAGTCTACAACGAGCTGACTAAGGTGAAGTATGTGACCGAGGGCATGAGGAAGCCGGCTTT
CCTGTCTGGGGAGCAGAAGAAGGCCATCGTGGACCTCCTGTTCAAGACCAACCGGAAGGTCACGGTTAAG
CAGCTCAAGGAGGACTACTTCAAGAAGATTGAGTGCTTCGATTCGGTCGAGATCTCTGGCGTTGAGGACC
GCTTCAACGCCTCCCTGGGGACCTACCACGATCTCCTGAAGATCATTAAGGATAAGGACTTCCTGGACAA
CGAGGAGAATGAGGATATCCTCGAGGACATTGTGCTGACACTCACTCTGTTCGAGGACCGGGAGATGATC
GAGGAGCGCCTGAAGACTTACGCCCATCTCTTCGATGACAAGGTCATGAAGCAGCTCAAGAGGAGGAGGT
ACACCGGCTGGGGGAGGCTGAGCAGGAAGCTCATCAACGGCATTCGGGACAAGCAGTCCGGGAAGACGAT
CCTCGACTTCCTGAAGAGCGATGGCTTCGCGAACCGCAATTTCATGCAGCTGATTCACGATGACAGCCTC
ACATTCAAGGAGGATATCCAGAAGGCTCAGGTGAGCGGCCAGGGGGACTCGCTGCACGAGCATATCGCGA
ACCTCGCTGGCTCGCCAGCTATCAAGAAGGGGATTCTGCAGACCGTGAAGGTTGTGGACGAGCTGGTGAA
GGTCATGGGCAGGCACAAGCCTGAGAACATCGTCATTGAGATGGCCCGGGAGAATCAGACCACGCAGAAG
GGCCAGAAGAACTCACGCGAGAGGATGAAGAGGATCGAGGAGGGCATTAAGGAGCTGGGGTCCCAGATCC
TCAAGGAGCACCCGGTGGAGAACACGCAGCTGCAGAATGAGAAGCTCTACCTGTACTACCTCCAGAATGG
CCGCGATATGTATGTGGACCAGGAGCTGGATATTAACAGGCTCAGCGATTACGACGTCGATCATATCGTT
CCACAGTCATTCCTGAAGGATGACTCCATTGACAACAAGGTCCTCACCAGGTCGGACAAGAACCGGGGCA
AGTCTGATAATGTTCCTTCAGAGGAGGTCGTTAAGAAGATGAAGAACTACTGGCGCCAGCTCCTGAATGC
CAAGCTGATCACGCAGCGGAAGTTCGATAACCTCACAAAGGCTGAGAGGGGCGGGCTCTCTGAGCTGGAC
AAGGCGGGCTTCATCAAGAGGCAGCTGGTCGAGACACGGCAGATCACTAAGCACGTTGCGCAGATTCTCG
ACTCACGGATGAACACTAAGTACGATGAGAATGACAAGCTGATCCGCGAGGTGAAGGTCATCACCCTGAA
GTCAAAGCTCGTCTCCGACTTCAGGAAGGATTTCCAGTTCTACAAGGTTCGGGAGATCAACAATTACCAC
CATGCCCATGACGCGTACCTGAACGCGGTGGTCGGCACAGCTCTGATCAAGAAGTACCCAAAGCTCGAGA
GCGAGTTCGTGTACGGGGACTACAAGGTTTACGATGTGAGGAAGATGATCGCCAAGTCGGAGCAGGAGAT
TGGCAAGGCTACCGCCAAGTACTTCTTCTACTCTAACATTATGAATTTCTTCAAGACAGAGATCACTCTG
GCCAATGGCGAGATCCGGAAGCGCCCCCTCATCGAGACGAACGGCGAGACGGGGGAGATCGTGTGGGACA
AGGGCAGGGATTTCGCGACCGTCAGGAAGGTTCTCTCCATGCCACAAGTGAATATCGTCAAGAAGACAGA
GGTCCAGACTGGCGGGTTCTCTAAGGAGTCAATTCTGCCTAAGCGGAACAGCGACAAGCTCATCGCCCGC
AAGAAGGACTGGGATCCGAAGAAGTACGGCGGGTTCGACAGCCCCACTGTGGCCTACTCGGTCCTGGTTG
TGGCGAAGGTTGAGAAGGGCAAGTCCAAGAAGCTCAAGAGCGTGAAGGAGCTGCTGGGGATCACGATTAT
GGAGCGCTCCAGCTTCGAGAAGAACCCGATCGATTTCCTGGAGGCGAAGGGCTACAAGGAGGTGAAGAAG
GACCTGATCATTAAGCTCCCCAAGTACTCACTCTTCGAGCTGGAGAACGGCAGGAAGCGGATGCTGGCTT
CCGCTGGCGAGCTGCAGAAGGGGAACGAGCTGGCTCTGCCGTCCAAGTATGTGAACTTCCTCTACCTGGC
CTCCCACTACGAGAAGCTCAAGGGCAGCCCCGAGGACAACGAGCAGAAGCAGCTGTTCGTCGAGCAGCAC
AAGCATTACCTCGACGAGATCATTGAGCAGATTTCCGAGTTCTCCAAGCGCGTGATCCTGGCCGACGCGA
ATCTGGATAAGGTCCTCTCCGCGTACAACAAGCACCGCGACAAGCCAATCAGGGAGCAGGCTGAGAATAT
CATTCATCTCTTCACCCTGACGAACCTCGGCGCCCCTGCTGCTTTCAAGTACTTCGACACAACTATCGAT
CGCAAGAGGTACACAAGCACTAAGGAGGTCCTGGACGCGACCCTCATCCACCAGTCGATTACCGGCCTCT
ACGAGACGCGCATCGACCTGTCTCAGCTCGGGGGCGACAAGCGGCCAGCGGCGACGAAGAAGGCGGGGCA
GGCGAAGAAGAAGAAGGGAGACGGATCAGGCGGGTCAACAAACCTCAGTGACATCATAGAGAAGGAAACT
GGTAAGCAACTGGTTATTCAAGAGAGCATTCTGATGCTCCCTGAGGAAGTCGAGGAAGTTATAGGAAACA
AGCCTGAGAGCGATATACTCGTGCATACGGCGTATGACGAGAGCACGGATGAAAATGTGATGCTCTTGAC
CAGCGATGCGCCAGAATATAAACCCTGGGCACTGGTTATTCAGGACTCTAACGGGGAAAATAAAATCAAG
ATGCTCTCAGGTGGCTCCCCAAAGAAGAAACGCAAGGTTTAGTGGCGGCCGCCGACGTCCGATCGTTCAA
ACATTTGGCAATAAAGTTTCTTAAGATTGAATCCTGTTGCCGGTCTTGCGATGATTATCATATAATTTCT
GTTGAATTACGTTAAGCATGTAATAATTAACATGTAATGCATGACGTTATTTATGAGATGGGTTTTTATG
ATTAGAGTCCCGCAATTATACATTTAATACGCGATAGAAAACAAAATATAGCGCGCAAACTAGGATAAAT
TATCGCGCGCGGTGTCATCTATGTTACTAGATCGGGAATTGATCCCCCCTCGACAGCTTCCGGAAAGGGC
GAATTCGCAACTTTGTATACAAAAGTTGCCCCATGGCGTTCCCTCTAGATAACGCAGGATCCTATTTACT
TTAAATTTTTCTTATGGCTCAGCCTGTGATGGATAACTGAATCAAACAAATGGCGTCTGGGTTTAAGAAC
ATCTGTTTTGGCTATGTTGGACGAAACAAGTGAACTTTTAGGATCAACTTCCGTTTATATACGGAGCTTA
TATCGAGCAATAAGATAAGTGGGCTTTTTATGTAATTTAATGGGCTATCGTCCATATATTCACTAATACC
CATGCCCAGTACCCATGTATGCGTTTCATATAAGCTCCTAATTTCTCCCACATCGCTCAAATCTAAACAA
ATCTTGTTGTATATATAACACTGAGGGAGCACCATTGGTCAGAGACCGGCGCCGCTACAGGGCGCGTCCC
ATTCGCCATTCAGGCTGCGCAACTGTTGGGAAGGGCGATCGGTGCGGGCCTCTTCGCTATTACGCCAGCT
GGCGAAAGGGGGATGTGCTGCAAGGCGATTAAGTTGGGTAACGCCAGGGTTTTCCCAGTCACGACGTTGT
AAAACGACGGCCAGTGAGCGCGCGTAATACGACTCACTATAGGGCGAATTGGGTACCGGGCCCCCCCTCG
AGGTCCTCCAGCTTTTGTTCCCTTTAGTGAGGGTTAATTGCGCGCTTGGCGTAATCATGGTCATAGCTGT
TTCCTGTGTGAAATTGTTATCCGCTCACAATTCCACACAACATACGAGCCGGAAGCATAAAGTGTAAAGC
CTGGGGTGCCTAATGAGTGAGCTAACTCACATTAATTGCGTTGCGCTCACTGCCCGCTTTCCACCGGTGG
TCTCTGTTTTAGAGCTAGAAATAGCAAGTTAAAATAAGGCTAGTCCGTTATCAACTTGAAAAAGTGGCAC
CGAGTCGGTGCTTTTTTTTCCCTTTCCTTTTTTCTTTTTTTTGCCATAAACTTAAATTTGTATATCGATC
ATTGTAGATATTGAAAACCTAGAACAAACCAACATCCATGTGAATGTCTTTCATGACTGATTTAGAGATA
ATTCTTGAATTTTGGAACTAGAATCTATAATGAGCCTAAATTAAAACATTGTGAACTAGTAAGGGCGAAT
TCGACCCAGCTTTCTTGTACAAAGTGGTTCGATAATTCTTAATTAACTAGTTCTAGAGCGGCCGCCACCG
CGGTGGAGCTCGAATTTCCCCGATCGTTCAAACATTTGGCAATAAAGTTTCTTAAGATTGAATCCTGTTG
CCGGTCTTGCGATGATTATCATATAATTTCTGTTGAATTACGTTAAGCATGTAATAATTAACATGTAATG
CATGACGTTATTTATGAGATGGGTTTTTATGATTAGAGTCCCGCAATTATACATTTAATACGCGATAGAA
AACAAAATATAGCGCGCAAACTAGGATAAATTATCGCGCGCGGTGTCATCTATGTTACTAGATCGGGAAT
TCGTAATCATGTCATAGCTGTTTCCTGTGTGAAATTGTTATCCGCTCACAATTCCACACAACATACGAGC
CGGAAGCATAAAGTGTAAAGCCTGGGGTGCCTAATGAGTGAGCTAACTCACATTAATTGCGTTGCGCTCA
CTGCCCGCTTTCCAGTCGGGAAACCTGTCGTGCCAGCTGCATTAATGAATCGGCCAACGCGCGGGGAGAG
GCGGTTTGCGTATTGGCTAGAGCAGCTTGCCAACATGGTGGAGCACGACACTCTCGTCTACTCCAAGAAT
ATCAAAGATACAGTCTCAGAAGACCAAAGGGCTATTGAGACTTTTCAACAAAGGGTAATATCGGGAAACC
TCCTCGGATTCCATTGCCCAGCTATCTGTCACTTCATCAAAAGGACAGTAGAAAAGGAAGGTGGCACCTA
CAAATGCCATCATTGCGATAAAGGAAAGGCTATCGTTCAAGATGCCTCTGCCGACAGTGGTCCCAAAGAT
GGACCCCCACCCACGAGGAGCATCGTGGAAAAAGAAGACGTTCCAACCACGTCTTCAAAGCAAGTGGATT
GATGTGAACATGGTGGAGCACGACACTCTCGTCTACTCCAAGAATATCAAAGATACAGTCTCAGAAGACC
AAAGGGCTATTGAGACTTTTCAACAAAGGGTAATATCGGGAAACCTCCTCGGATTCCATTGCC
